Addgene plasmid #123809: MTK3b_031
Purpose: Encodes Kruppel Associated Box repression domain fused to methyl CpG binding protein 2 as a Type 3b part to be used in the MTK system
Depositing lab: Hana El-Samad. Depositing organization: University of California, San Francisco (UCSF). Publication: A Toolkit for Rapid Modular Construction of Biological Circuits in Mammalian Cells. Fonseca JP, Bonny AR, Kumar GR, Ng AH, Town J, Wu QC, Aslankoohi E, Chen SY, Dods G, Harrigan P, Osimiri LC, Kistler AL, El-Samad H. ACS Synth Biol. 2019 Nov 15;8(11):2593-2606. doi: 10.1021/acssynbio.9b00322. Epub 2019 Nov 5. PubMed 31686495.
Backbone
  Vector backbone: MTK0_027
  Vector type: Mammalian Expression
Growth in bacteria
  Bacterial resistance: Chloramphenicol, 25 μg/mL
  Growth temperature: 37°C
  Growth strain: DH5alpha
  Copy number: Unknown
Gene/Insert
  Gene/Insert name: KRAB:meCP2
  Species: Synthetic
  Cloning method: Restriction Enzyme; 5′ cloning site BsmBI (destroyed during cloning); 3′ cloning site BsmBI (destroyed during cloning)
Terms and licenses: Academic/Nonprofit Terms; Industry Terms: Not Available to Industry
Depositor comments: Type 3b parts are used for coding sequences in the MTK. Part sequence is from 10.1038/s41592-018-0048-5 Please visit https://www.biorxiv.org/content/10.1101/506188v2 for BioRxiv preprint
How to cite: MTK3b_031 was a gift from Hana El-Samad (Addgene plasmid # 123809 ; http://n2t.net/addgene:123809 ; RRID:Addgene_123809)
