[The description below was written by a language model from this plasmid's Addgene catalogue record and pLannotate feature annotations shown in this document.]
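Description:
MTK3b_031 is a small (about 2.9 kb) part plasmid from the Mammalian Toolkit (MTK), a hierarchical modular cloning system for assembling genetic circuits for mammalian cells. It is built on the MTK0_027 part-entry backbone, into which the insert was placed using BsmBI sites that were destroyed during cloning. Although catalogued as a mammalian expression vector, the annotated sequence contains no mammalian promoter or polyadenylation signal. The plasmid is a bacterial storage vector for a single coding-sequence part, and that part must be combined with other toolkit parts to form a working transcription unit. It is propagated in E. coli through a high-copy ColE1/pUC-type origin. Selection is with chloramphenicol, provided by a cat gene under its native promoter and followed by a lambda t0 terminator.

The payload is a synthetic KRAB:MeCP2 fusion. The feature table shows a short KRAB-type domain, matched by the annotation software to a fragment of human KRBOX4/ZNF673. A short gap separates it from the downstream transcriptional repression domain of rat methyl-CpG-binding protein 2, on the same strand. KRAB domains recruit co-repressor complexes that establish repressive chromatin, and the MeCP2 repression domain adds further silencing activity, so the bipartite fusion acts as a strong transcriptional repressor module. According to the depositor, the part sequence was taken from a previously published study. As a Type 3b part, it occupies a coding-sequence position in MTK assemblies. The record does not name an intended fusion partner, but the module would typically be joined to a DNA-binding protein to build programmable repressors for synthetic gene circuits.
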