Features (pLannotate 1.2.2; 6 found; start..end, strand, type, name):
    694..906     +  CDS            KRBOX4 (fragment): KRBX4_HUMAN - Also known as ZNF673. Experimental evidence at protein level: Swiss-Prot protein existence level 1. From Homo sapiens (Human).
    961..1818    +  CDS            MeCP2: transcriptional repression domain from rat methyl-CpG-binding protein 2 (Nan et al., 1997)
   1838..1872    -  terminator     lambda t0 terminator: minimal transcription terminator from phage lambda (Scholtissek and Grosse, 1987)
   1946..2602    -  CDS            cat: CAT_ECOLX - Experimental evidence at protein level: Swiss-Prot protein existence level 1. This enzyme is an effector of chloramphenicol resistance in bacteria. From Escherichia coli. This protein is used as a marker in many commonly used cloning vectors, such as pACYC184.
   2603..2700    -  promoter       cat promoter: promoter of the E. coli cat gene encoding chloramphenicol acetyltransferase
   2784..507     +  rep_origin     ori (across the origin): high-copy-number ColE1/pMB1/pBR322/pUC origin of replication
>Addgene plasmid #123809 | MTK3b_031 | addgene full sequence | sequence record 249737 | Addgene NGS Result
CAAGAGCTACCAACTCTTTTTCCGAAGGTAACTGGCTTCAGCAGAGCGCAGATACCAAATACTGTTCTTC
TAGTGTAGCCGTAGTTAGGCCACCACTTCAAGAACTCTGTAGCACCGCCTACATACCTCGCTCTGCTAAT
CCTGTTACCAGTGGCTGCTGCCAGTGGCGATAAGTCGTGTCTTACCGGGTTGGACTCAAGACGATAGTTA
CCGGATAAGGCGCAGCGGTCGGGCTGAACGGGGGGTTCGTGCACACAGCCCAGCTTGGAGCGAACGACCT
ACACCGAACTGAGATACCTACAGCGTGAGCTATGAGAAAGCGCCACGCTTCCCGAAGGGAGAAAGGCGGA
CAGGTATCCGGTAAGCGGCAGGGTCGGAACAGGAGAGCGCACGAGGGAGCTTCCAGGGGGAAACGCCTGG
TATCTTTATAGTCCTGTCGGGTTTCGCCACCTCTGACTTGAGCGTCGATTTTTGTGATGCTCGTCAGGGG
GGCGGAGCCTATGGAAAAACGCCAGCAACGCGGCCTTTTTACGGTTCCTGGCCTTTTGCTGGCCTTTTGC
TCACATGTTCTTTCCTGCGTTATCCCCTGATTCTGTGGATAACCGTAGTCGGTCTCATTCTCCCAAGAAG
AAGAGGAAGGTGAGTGGTGGAGGAAGTGGCGGGTCAGGGTCGATGGACGCGAAATCACTTACGGCATGGT
CGAGAACACTGGTTACGTTCAAGGACGTGTTTGTGGACTTTACACGTGAGGAGTGGAAATTGCTGGATAC
TGCGCAACAAATTGTGTATCGAAATGTCATGCTTGAGAATTACAAGAACCTCGTCAGTCTCGGATACCAG
TTGACGAAACCGGATGTGATCCTTAGGCTCGAAAAGGGGGAAGAACCTTGGCTGGTATCGGGAGGTGGTT
CGGGTGGCTCTGGATCAAGCCCAAAGAAGAAACGGAAGGTGGAAGCCTCAGTGCAGGTGAAAAGGGTGCT
GGAAAAATCCCCCGGCAAACTCCTCGTGAAGATGCCCTTCCAGGCTTCCCCTGGCGGAAAAGGTGAAGGG
GGTGGCGCAACCACATCTGCCCAGGTCATGGTCATCAAGCGACCTGGAAGGAAAAGAAAGGCCGAGGCTG
ACCCTCAGGCCATTCCAAAGAAACGGGGACGCAAGCCAGGGTCCGTGGTCGCAGCTGCAGCAGCTGAGGC
TAAGAAAAAGGCAGTGAAGGAAAGCTCCATCCGCAGTGTGCAGGAGACTGTCCTGCCCATCAAGAAGAGG
AAGACTAGGGAAACCGTGTCCATCGAGGTCAAAGAAGTGGTCAAGCCCCTGCTCGTGTCCACCCTGGGCG
AAAAATCTGGAAAGGGGCTCAAAACATGCAAGTCACCTGGACGGAAAAGCAAGGAGTCTAGTCCAAAGGG
GCGCTCAAGCTCCGCTTCTAGTCCCCCTAAAAAGGAACACCATCACCATCACCATCACGCCGAGTCTCCT
AAGGCTCCTATGCCACTGCTCCCACCACCTCCACCACCTGAGCCACAGTCAAGCGAAGACCCCATCAGCC
CACCCGAGCCTCAGGATCTGTCCTCTAGTATTTGCAAAGAGGAAAAGATGCCCAGAGCAGGCAGCCTGGA
GAGTGATGGCTGTCCAAAAGAACCCGCCAAGACCCAGCCTATGGTGGCAGCCGCTGCAACTACCACCACA
ACCACAACTACCACAGTGGCCGAAAAATACAAGCATCGCGGCGAGGGCGAACGAAAGGACATTGTGTCAA
GCTCCATGCCCAGACCTAACCGGGAGGAACCAGTCGATAGTAGGACACCCGTGACTGAGAGAGTCTCAGG
ATCCTGAGACCAGACCAATAAAAAACGCCCGGCGGCAACCGAGCGTTCTGAACAAATCCAGATGGAGTTC
TGAGGTCATTACTGGATCTATCAACAGGAGTCCAAGCGAGCTCGATATCAAATTACGCCCCGCCCTGCCA
CTCATCGCAGTACTGTTGTAATTCATTAAGCATTCTGCCGACATGGAAGCCATCACAAACGGCATGATGA
ACCTGAATCGCCAGCGGCATCAGCACCTTGTCGCCTTGCGTATAATATTTGCCCATGGTGAAAACGGGGG
CGAAGAAGTTGTCCATATTGGCCACGTTTAAATCAAAACTGGTGAAACTCACCCAGGGATTGGCTGAAAC
GAAAAACATATTCTCAATAAACCCTTTAGGGAAATAGGCCAGGTTTTCACCGTAACACGCCACATCTTGC
GAATATATGTGTAGAAACTGCCGGAAATCGTCGTGGTATTCACTCCAGAGCGATGAAAACGTTTCAGTTT
GCTCATGGAAAACGGTGTAACAAGGGTGAACACTATCCCATATCACCAGCTCACCGTCTTTCATTGCCAT
ACGAAATTCCGGATGAGCATTCATCAGGCGGGCAAGAATGTGAATAAAGGCCGGATAAAACTTGTGCTTA
TTTTTCTTTACGGTCTTTAAAAAGGCCGTAATATCCAGCTGAACGGTCTGGTTATAGGTACATTGAGCAA
CTGACTGAAATGCCTCAAAATGTTCTTTACGATGCCATTGGGATATATCAACGGTGGTATATCCAGTGAT
TTTTTTCTCCATTTTAGCTTCCTTAGCTCCTGAAAATCTCGATAACTCAAAAAATACGCCCGGTAGTGAT
CTTATTTCATTATGGTGAAAGTTGGAACCTCTTACGTGCCCGATCAATCATGACCAAAATCCCTTAACGT
GAGTTTTCGTTCCACTGAGCGTCAGACCCCGTAGAAAAGATCAAAGGATCTTCTTGAGATCCTTTTTTTC
TGCGCGTAATCTGCTGCTTGCAAACAAAAAAACCACCGCTACCAGCGGTGGTTTGTTTGCCGGAT
